>Addgene plasmid #222506 | TRE3GV-SpdCas9-Dnmt3A/3L-V3 | addgene full sequence | sequence record 441224 | Addgene NGS Result
GCCAGCAAAAGGCCAGGAACCGTAAAAAGGCCGCGTTGCTGGCGTTTTTCCATAGGCTCCGCCCCCCTGA
CGAGCATCACAAAAATCGACGCTCAAGTCAGAGGTGGCGAAACCCGACAGGACTATAAAGATACCAGGCG
TTTCCCCCTGGAAGCTCCCTCGTGCGCTCTCCTGTTCCGACCCTGCCGCTTACCGGATACCTGTCCGCCT
TTCTCCCTTCGGGAAGCGTGGCGCTTTCTCATAGCTCACGCTGTAGGTATCTCAGTTCGGTGTAGGTCGT
TCGCTCCAAGCTGGGCTGTGTGCACGAACCCCCCGTTCAGCCCGACCGCTGCGCCTTATCCGGTAACTAT
CGTCTTGAGTCCAACCCGGTAAGACACGACTTATCGCCACTGGCAGCAGCCACTGGTAACAGGATTAGCA
GAGCGAGGTATGTAGGCGGTGCTACAGAGTTCTTGAAGTGGTGGCCTAACTACGGCTACACTAGAAGAAC
AGTATTTGGTATCTGCGCTCTGCTGAAGCCAGTTACCTTCGGAAAAAGAGTTGGTAGCTCTTGATCCGGC
AAACAAACCACCGCTGGTAGCGGTGGTTTTTTTGTTTGCAAGCAGCAGATTACGCGCAGAAAAAAAGGAT
CTCAAGAAGATCCTTTGATCTTTTCTACGGGGTCTGACGCTCAGTGGAACGAAAACTCACGTTAAGGGAT
TTTGGTCATGAGATTATCAAAAAGGATCTTCACCTAGATCCTTTTAAATTAAAAATGAAGTTTTAAATCA
ATCTAAAGTATATATGAGTAAACTTGGTCTGACAGTTACCAATGCTTAATCAGTGAGGCACCTATCTCAG
CGATCTGTCTATTTCGTTCATCCATAGTTGCCTGACTCCCCGTCGTGTAGATAACTACGATACGGGAGGG
CTTACCATCTGGCCCCAGTGCTGCAATGATACCGCGAGACCCACGCTCACCGGCTCCAGATTTATCAGCA
ATAAACCAGCCAGCCGGAAGGGCCGAGCGCAGAAGTGGTCCTGCAACTTTATCCGCCTCCATCCAGTCTA
TTAATTGTTGCCGGGAAGCTAGAGTAAGTAGTTCGCCAGTTAATAGTTTGCGCAACGTTGTTGCCATTGC
TACAGGCATCGTGGTGTCACGCTCGTCGTTTGGTATGGCTTCATTCAGCTCCGGTTCCCAACGATCAAGG
CGAGTTACATGATCCCCCATGTTGTGCAAAAAAGCGGTTAGCTCCTTCGGTCCTCCGATCGTTGTCAGAA
GTAAGTTGGCCGCAGTGTTATCACTCATGGTTATGGCAGCACTGCATAATTCTCTTACTGTCATGCCATC
CGTAAGATGCTTTTCTGTGACTGGTGAGTACTCAACCAAGTCATTCTGAGAATAGTGTATGCGGCGACCG
AGTTGCTCTTGCCCGGCGTCAATACGGGATAATACCGCGCCACATAGCAGAACTTTAAAAGTGCTCATCA
TTGGAAAACGTTCTTCGGGGCGAAAACTCTCAAGGATCTTACCGCTGTTGAGATCCAGTTCGATGTAACC
CACTCGTGCACCCAACTGATCTTCAGCATCTTTTACTTTCACCAGCGTTTCTGGGTGAGCAAAAACAGGA
AGGCAAAATGCCGCAAAAAAGGGAATAAGGGCGACACGGAAATGTTGAATACTCATACTCTTCCTTTTTC
AATATTATTGAAGCATTTATCAGGGTTATTGTCTCATGAGCGGATACATATTTGAATGTATTTAGAAAAA
TAAACAAATAGGGGTTCCGCGCACATTTCCCCGAAAAGTGCCACCTGACGTCGACGGATCGGGAGATCTC
CCGATCCCCTATGGTGCACTCTCAGTACAATCTGCTCTGATGCCGCATAGTTAAGCCAGTATCTGCTCCC
TGCTTGTGTGTTGGAGGTCGCTGAGTAGTGCGCGAGCAAAATTTAAGCTACAACAAGGCAAGGCTTGACC
GACAATTGCATGAAGAATCTGCTTAGGGTTAGGCGTTTTGCGCTGCTTCGCGATGTACGGGCCAGATATA
CGCGTTGACATTGATTATTGACTAGTTATTAATAGTAATCAATTACGGGGTCATTAGTTCATAGCCCATA
TATGGAGTTCCGCGTTACATAACTTACGGTAAATGGCCCGCCTGGCTGACCGCCCAACGACCCCCGCCCA
TTGACGTCAATAATGACGTATGTTCCCATAGTAACGCCAATAGGGACTTTCCATTGACGTCAATGGGTGG
AGTATTTACGGTAAACTGCCCACTTGGCAGTACATCAAGTGTATCATATGCCAAGTACGCCCCCTATTGA
CGTCAATGACGGTAAATGGCCCGCCTGGCATTATGCCCAGTACATGACCTTATGGGACTTTCCTACTTGG
CAGTACATCTACGTATTAGTCATCGCTATTACCATGGTGATGCGGTTTTGGCAGTACATCAATGGGCGTG
GATAGCGGTTTGACTCACGGGGATTTCCAAGTCTCCACCCCATTGACGTCAATGGGAGTTTGTTTTGGCA
CCAAAATCAACGGGACTTTCCAAAATGTCGTAACAACTCCGCCCCATTGACGCAAATGGGCGGTAGGCGT
GTACGGTGGGAGGTCTATATAAGCAGCGCGTTTTGCCTGTACTGGGTCTCTCTGGTTAGACCAGATCTGA
GCCTGGGAGCTCTCTGGCTAACTAGGGAACCCACTGCTTAAGCCTCAATAAAGCTTGCCTTGAGTGCTTC
AAGTAGTGTGTGCCCGTCTGTTGTGTGACTCTGGTAACTAGAGATCCCTCAGACCCTTTTAGTCAGTGTG
GAAAATCTCTAGCAGTGGCGCCCGAACAGGGACTTGAAAGCGAAAGGGAAACCAGAGGAGCTCTCTCGAC
GCAGGACTCGGCTTGCTGAAGCGCGCACGGCAAGAGGCGAGGGGCGGCGACTGGTGAGTACGCCAAAAAT
TTTGACTAGCGGAGGCTAGAAGGAGAGAGATGGGTGCGAGAGCGTCAGTATTAAGCGGGGGAGAATTAGA
TCGCGATGGGAAAAAATTCGGTTAAGGCCAGGGGGAAAGAAAAAATATAAATTAAAACATATAGTATGGG
CAAGCAGGGAGCTAGAACGATTCGCAGTTAATCCTGGCCTGTTAGAAACATCAGAAGGCTGTAGACAAAT
ACTGGGACAGCTACAACCATCCCTTCAGACAGGATCAGAAGAACTTAGATCATTATATAATACAGTAGCA
ACCCTCTATTGTGTGCATCAAAGGATAGAGATAAAAGACACCAAGGAAGCTTTAGACAAGATAGAGGAAG
AGCAAAACAAAAGTAAGACCACCGCACAGCAAGCGGCCGCTGATCTTCAGACCTGGAGGAGGAGATATGA
GGGACAATTGGAGAAGTGAATTATATAAATATAAAGTAGTAAAAATTGAACCATTAGGAGTAGCACCCAC
CAAGGCAAAGAGAAGAGTGGTGCAGAGAGAAAAAAGAGCAGTGGGAATAGGAGCTTTGTTCCTTGGGTTC
TTGGGAGCAGCAGGAAGCACTATGGGCGCAGCGTCAATGACGCTGACGGTACAGGCCAGACAATTATTGT
CTGGTATAGTGCAGCAGCAGAACAATTTGCTGAGGGCTATTGAGGCGCAACAGCATCTGTTGCAACTCAC
AGTCTGGGGCATCAAGCAGCTCCAGGCAAGAATCCTGGCTGTGGAAAGATACCTAAAGGATCAACAGCTC
CTGGGGATTTGGGGTTGCTCTGGAAAACTCATTTGCACCACTGCTGTGCCTTGGAATGCTAGTTGGAGTA
ATAAATCTCTGGAACAGATTTGGAATCACACGACCTGGATGGAGTGGGACAGAGAAATTAACAATTACAC
AAGCTTAATACACTCCTTAATTGAAGAATCGCAAAACCAGCAAGAAAAGAATGAACAAGAATTATTGGAA
TTAGATAAATGGGCAAGTTTGTGGAATTGGTTTAACATAACAAATTGGCTGTGGTATATAAAATTATTCA
TAATGATAGTAGGAGGCTTGGTAGGTTTAAGAATAGTTTTTGCTGTACTTTCTATAGTGAATAGAGTTAG
GCAGGGATATTCACCATTATCGTTTCAGACCCACCTCCCAACCCCGAGGGGACCCGACAGGCCCGAAGGA
ATAGAAGAAGAAGGTGGAGAGAGAGACAGAGACAGATCCATTCGATTAGTGAACGGATCGGCACTGCGTG
CGCCAATTCTGCAGACAAATGGCAGTATTCATCCACAATTTTAAAAGAAAAGGGGGGATTGGGGGGTACA
GTGCAGGGGAAAGAATAGTAGACATAATAGCAACAGACATACAAACTAAAGAATTACAAAAACAAATTAC
AAAAATTCAAAATTTTCGGGTTTATTACAGGGACAGCAGAGATCCAGTTTGGTTAATTAAGGTACCGCTA
GCATCGATATTAAGGCTTATGCGATGAGGCCCTTTCGTCTTCACTCGAGTTTACTCCCTATCAGTGATAG
AGAACGTATGAAGAGTTTACTCCCTATCAGTGATAGAGAACGTATGCAGACTTTACTCCCTATCAGTGAT
AGAGAACGTATAAGGAGTTTACTCCCTATCAGTGATAGAGAACGTATGACCAGTTTACTCCCTATCAGTG
ATAGAGAACGTATCTACAGTTTACTCCCTATCAGTGATAGAGAACGTATATCCAGTTTACTCCCTATCAG
TGATAGAGAACGTATGTCGAGGTAGGCGTGTACGGTGGGCGCCTATAAAAGCAGAGCTCGTTTAGTGAAC
CGTCAGATCGCCTGGAGCAATTCCACAACACTTTTGTCTTATACTTTGGAGAATTGCTAGCGCCACCATG
GACAAGAAGTACAGCATCGGCCTGGCCATCGGCACCAACTCTGTGGGCTGGGCCGTGATCACCGACGAGT
ACAAGGTGCCCAGCAAGAAATTCAAGGTGCTGGGCAACACCGACCGGCACAGCATCAAGAAGAACCTGAT
CGGAGCCCTGCTGTTCGACAGCGGCGAAACAGCCGAGGCCACCCGGCTGAAGAGAACCGCCAGAAGAAGA
TACACCAGACGGAAGAACCGGATCTGCTATCTGCAAGAGATCTTCAGCAACGAGATGGCCAAGGTGGACG
ACAGCTTCTTCCACAGACTGGAAGAGTCCTTCCTGGTGGAAGAGGATAAGAAGCACGAGCGGCACCCCAT
CTTCGGCAACATCGTGGACGAGGTGGCCTACCACGAGAAGTACCCCACCATCTACCACCTGAGAAAGAAA
CTGGTGGACAGCACCGACAAGGCCGACCTGCGGCTGATCTATCTGGCCCTGGCCCACATGATCAAGTTCC
GGGGCCACTTCCTGATCGAGGGCGACCTGAACCCCGACAACAGCGACGTGGACAAGCTGTTCATCCAGCT
GGTGCAGACCTACAACCAGCTGTTCGAGGAAAACCCCATCAACGCCAGCGGCGTGGACGCCAAGGCCATC
CTGTCTGCCAGACTGAGCAAGAGCAGACGGCTGGAAAATCTGATCGCCCAGCTGCCCGGCGAGAAGAAGA
ATGGCCTGTTCGGAAACCTGATTGCCCTGAGCCTGGGCCTGACCCCCAACTTCAAGAGCAACTTCGACCT
GGCCGAGGATGCCAAACTGCAGCTGAGCAAGGACACCTACGACGACGACCTGGACAACCTGCTGGCCCAG
ATCGGCGACCAGTACGCCGACCTGTTTCTGGCCGCCAAGAACCTGTCCGACGCCATCCTGCTGAGCGACA
TCCTGAGAGTGAACACCGAGATCACCAAGGCCCCCCTGAGCGCCTCTATGATCAAGAGATACGACGAGCA
CCACCAGGACCTGACCCTGCTGAAAGCTCTCGTGCGGCAGCAGCTGCCTGAGAAGTACAAAGAGATTTTC
TTCGACCAGAGCAAGAACGGCTACGCCGGCTACATTGACGGCGGAGCCAGCCAGGAAGAGTTCTACAAGT
TCATCAAGCCCATCCTGGAAAAGATGGACGGCACCGAGGAACTGCTCGTGAAGCTGAACAGAGAGGACCT
GCTGCGGAAGCAGCGGACCTTCGACAACGGCAGCATCCCCCACCAGATCCACCTGGGAGAGCTGCACGCC
ATTCTGCGGCGGCAGGAAGATTTTTACCCATTCCTGAAGGACAACCGGGAAAAGATCGAGAAGATCCTGA
CCTTCCGCATCCCCTACTACGTGGGCCCTCTGGCCAGGGGAAACAGCAGATTCGCCTGGATGACCAGAAA
GAGCGAGGAAACCATCACCCCCTGGAACTTCGAGGAAGTGGTGGACAAGGGCGCTTCCGCCCAGAGCTTC
ATCGAGCGGATGACCAACTTCGATAAGAACCTGCCCAACGAGAAGGTGCTGCCCAAGCACAGCCTGCTGT
ACGAGTACTTCACCGTGTATAACGAGCTGACCAAAGTGAAATACGTGACCGAGGGAATGAGAAAGCCCGC
CTTCCTGAGCGGCGAGCAGAAAAAGGCCATCGTGGACCTGCTGTTCAAGACCAACCGGAAAGTGACCGTG
AAGCAGCTGAAAGAGGACTACTTCAAGAAAATCGAGTGCTTCGACTCCGTGGAAATCTCCGGCGTGGAAG
ATCGGTTCAACGCCTCCCTGGGCACATACCACGATCTGCTGAAAATTATCAAGGACAAGGACTTCCTGGA
CAATGAGGAAAACGAGGACATTCTGGAAGATATCGTGCTGACCCTGACACTGTTTGAGGACAGAGAGATG
ATCGAGGAACGGCTGAAAACCTATGCCCACCTGTTCGACGACAAAGTGATGAAGCAGCTGAAGCGGCGGA
GATACACCGGCTGGGGCAGGCTGAGCCGGAAGCTGATCAACGGCATCCGGGACAAGCAGTCCGGCAAGAC
AATCCTGGATTTCCTGAAGTCCGACGGCTTCGCCAACAGAAACTTCATGCAGCTGATCCACGACGACAGC
CTGACCTTTAAAGAGGACATCCAGAAAGCCCAGGTGTCCGGCCAGGGCGATAGCCTGCACGAGCACATTG
CCAATCTGGCCGGCAGCCCCGCCATTAAGAAGGGCATCCTGCAGACAGTGAAGGTGGTGGACGAGCTCGT
GAAAGTGATGGGCCGGCACAAGCCCGAGAACATCGTGATCGAAATGGCCAGAGAGAACCAGACCACCCAG
AAGGGACAGAAGAACAGCCGCGAGAGAATGAAGCGGATCGAAGAGGGCATCAAAGAGCTGGGCAGCCAGA
TCCTGAAAGAACACCCCGTGGAAAACACCCAGCTGCAGAACGAGAAGCTGTACCTGTACTACCTGCAGAA
TGGGCGGGATATGTACGTGGACCAGGAACTGGACATCAACCGGCTGTCCGACTACGATGTGGACGCCATC
GTGCCTCAGAGCTTTCTGAAGGACGACTCCATCGACAACAAGGTGCTGACCAGAAGCGACAAGAACCGGG
GCAAGAGCGACAACGTGCCCTCCGAAGAGGTCGTGAAGAAGATGAAGAACTACTGGCGGCAGCTGCTGAA
CGCCAAGCTGATTACCCAGAGAAAGTTCGACAATCTGACCAAGGCCGAGAGAGGCGGCCTGAGCGAACTG
GATAAGGCCGGCTTCATCAAGAGACAGCTGGTGGAAACCCGGCAGATCACAAAGCACGTGGCACAGATCC
TGGACTCCCGGATGAACACTAAGTACGACGAGAATGACAAGCTGATCCGGGAAGTGAAAGTGATCACCCT
GAAGTCCAAGCTGGTGTCCGATTTCCGGAAGGATTTCCAGTTTTACAAAGTGCGCGAGATCAACAACTAC
CACCACGCCCACGACGCCTACCTGAACGCCGTCGTGGGAACCGCCCTGATCAAAAAGTACCCTAAGCTGG
AAAGCGAGTTCGTGTACGGCGACTACAAGGTGTACGACGTGCGGAAGATGATCGCCAAGAGCGAGCAGGA
AATCGGCAAGGCTACCGCCAAGTACTTCTTCTACAGCAACATCATGAACTTTTTCAAGACCGAGATTACC
CTGGCCAACGGCGAGATCCGGAAGCGGCCTCTGATCGAGACAAACGGCGAAACCGGGGAGATCGTGTGGG
ATAAGGGCCGGGATTTTGCCACCGTGCGGAAAGTGCTGAGCATGCCCCAAGTGAATATCGTGAAAAAGAC
CGAGGTGCAGACAGGCGGCTTCAGCAAAGAGTCTATCCTGCCCAAGAGGAACAGCGATAAGCTGATCGCC
AGAAAGAAGGACTGGGACCCTAAGAAGTACGGCGGCTTCGACAGCCCCACCGTGGCCTATTCTGTGCTGG
TGGTGGCCAAAGTGGAAAAGGGCAAGTCCAAGAAACTGAAGAGTGTGAAAGAGCTGCTGGGGATCACCAT
CATGGAAAGAAGCAGCTTCGAGAAGAATCCCATCGACTTTCTGGAAGCCAAGGGCTACAAAGAAGTGAAA
AAGGACCTGATCATCAAGCTGCCTAAGTACTCCCTGTTCGAGCTGGAAAACGGCCGGAAGAGAATGCTGG
CCTCTGCCGGCGAACTGCAGAAGGGAAACGAACTGGCCCTGCCCTCCAAATATGTGAACTTCCTGTACCT
GGCCAGCCACTATGAGAAGCTGAAGGGCTCCCCCGAGGATAATGAGCAGAAACAGCTGTTTGTGGAACAG
CACAAGCACTACCTGGACGAGATCATCGAGCAGATCAGCGAGTTCTCCAAGAGAGTGATCCTGGCCGACG
CTAATCTGGACAAAGTGCTGTCCGCCTACAACAAGCACCGGGATAAGCCCATCAGAGAGCAGGCCGAGAA
TATCATCCACCTGTTTACCCTGACCAATCTGGGAGCCCCTGCCGCCTTCAAGTACTTTGACACCACCATC
GACCGGAAGAGGTACACCAGCACCAAAGAGGTGCTGGACGCCACCCTGATCCACCAGAGCATCACCGGCC
TGTACGAGACACGGATCGACCTGTCTCAGCTGGGAGGCGACAAGCGACCTGCCGCCACAAAGAAGGCTGG
ACAGGCTAAGAAGAAGAAAGGAAGCATGAACCATGACCAGGAATTTGACCCCCCAAAGGTTTACCCACCT
GTGCCAGCTGAGAAGAGGAAGCCCATCCGCGTGCTGTCTCTCTTTGATGGGATTGCTACAGGGCTCCTGG
TGCTGAAGGACCTGGGCATCCAAGTGGACCGCTACATTGCCTCCGAGGTGTGTGAGGACTCCATCACGGT
GGGCATGGTGCGGCACCAGGGAAAGATCATGTACGTCGGGGACGTCCGCAGCGTCACACAGAAGCATATC
CAGGAGTGGGGCCCATTCGACCTGGTGATTGGAGGCAGTCCCTGCAATGACCTCTCCATTGTCAACCCTG
CCCGCAAGGGACTTTATGAGGGTACTGGCCGCCTCTTCTTTGAGTTCTACCGCCTCCTGCATGATGCGCG
GCCCAAGGAGGGAGATGATCGCCCCTTCTTCTGGCTCTTTGAGAATGTGGTGGCCATGGGCGTTAGTGAC
AAGAGGGACATCTCGCGATTTCTTGAGTCTAACCCCGTGATGATTGACGCCAAAGAAGTGTCTGCTGCAC
ACAGGGCCCGTTACTTCTGGGGTAACCTTCCTGGCATGAACAGGCCTTTGGCATCCACTGTGAATGATAA
GCTGGGACTGCAAGAGTGTCTGGAGCACGGCAGAATAGCCAAGTTCAGCAAAGTGAGGACCATTACCACC
AGGTCAAACTCTATAAAGCAGGGCAAAGACCAGCATTTCCCCGTCTTCATGAACGAGAAGGAGGACATCC
TGTGGTGCACTGAAATGGAAAGGGTGTTTGGCTTCCCCGTCCACTACACAGACGTCTCCAACATGAGCCG
CTTGGCGAGGCAGGAACTGCTGGGCCGATCGTGGAGCGTGCCGGTCATCCGCCACCTCTTCGCTCCGCTG
AAGGAATATTTTGCTTGTGTGTCTAGCGGCAATAGTAACGCTAACAGCCGCGGGCCGAGCTTCAGCAGCG
GCCTGGTGCCGTTAAGCTTGCGCGGCAGCCATATGGGCCCTATGGAGATATACAAGACAGTGTCTGCATG
GAAGAGACAGCCAGTGCGGGTACTGAGCCTTTTTAGAAATATTGATAAAGTACTAAAGAGTTTGGGCTTT
TTAGAAAGCGGTTCTGGTTCTGGGGGAGGAACGCTGAAGTACGTGGAAGATGTCACAAATGTCGTGAGGA
GAGACGTGGAGAAATGGGGCCCCTTTGACCTGGTGTACGGCTCGACGCAGCCCCTAGGCAGCTCCTGTGA
TCGCTGTCCCGGCTGGTACATGTTCCAGTTCCACCGGATCCTGCAGTATGCGCTGCCTCGCCAGGAGAGT
CAGCGGCCCTTCTTCTGGATATTCATGGACAATCTGCTGCTGACTGAGGATGACCAAGAGACAACTACCC
GCTTCCTTCAGACAGAGGCTGTGACCCTCCAGGATGTCCGTGGCAGGGACTACCAGAATGCTATGCGGGT
GTGGAGCAACATTCCAGGGCTGAAGAGCAAGCATGCGCCCCTGACCCCAAAGGAAGAAGAGTATCTGCAA
GCCCAAGTCAGAAGCAGGAGCAAGCTGGACGCCCCGAAAGTTGACCTCCTGGTGAAGAACTGCCTTCTCC
CGCTGAGAGAGTACTTCAAGTATTTTTCTCAAAACTCACTTCCTCTTGGAAGCGCTGATTACAAAGACGA
TGACGATAAGGGATCTTGATCATCTCAACACTGACTTGAGGATCCATAACTTCGTATAGCATACATTATA
CGAAGTTATGGGGTTGGGGTTGCGCCTTTTCCAAGGCAGCCCTGGGTTTGCGCAGGGACGCGGCTGCTCT
GGGCGTGGTTCCGGGAAACGCAGCGGCGCCGACCCTGGGTCTCGCACATTCTTCACGTCCGTTCGCAGCG
TCACCCGGATCTTCGCCGCTACCCTTGTGGGCCCCCCGGCGACGCTTCCTGCTCCGCCCCTAAGTCGGGA
AGGTTCCTTGCGGTTCGCGGCGTGCCGGACGTGACAAACGGAAGCCGCACGTCTCACTAGTACCCTCGCA
GACGGACAGCGCCAGGGAGCAATGGCAGCGCGCCGACCGCGATGGGCTGTGGCCAATAGCGGCTGCTCAG
CAGGGCGCGCCGAGAGCAGCGGCCGGGAAGGGGCGGTGCGGGAGGCGGGGTGTGGGGCGGTAGTGTGGGC
CCTGTTCCTGCCCGCGCGGTGTTCCGCATTCTGCAAGCCTCCGGAGCGCACGTCGGCAGTCGGCTCCCTC
GTTGACCGAATCACCGACCTCTCTCCCCAGCAAGCCACCATGGTTAGCAAGGGCGAGGAGGATAACATGG
CCATCATCAAGGAGTTCATGCGCTTCAAGGTGCACATGGAGGGCTCCGTGAACGGCCACGAGTTCGAGAT
CGAGGGCGAGGGCGAGGGCCGCCCCTACGAGGGCACCCAGACCGCCAAGCTGAAGGTGACCAAGGGTGGC
CCCCTGCCCTTCGCCTGGGACATCCTGTCCCCTCAGTTCATGTACGGCTCCAAGGCCTACGTGAAGCACC
CCGCCGACATCCCCGACTACTTGAAGCTGTCCTTCCCCGAGGGCTTCAAGTGGGAGCGCGTGATGAACTT
CGAGGACGGCGGCGTGGTGACCGTGACCCAGGACTCCTCCCTGCAGGACGGCGAGTTCATCTACAAGGTG
AAGCTGCGCGGCACCAACTTCCCCTCCGACGGCCCCGTAATGCAGAAGAAGACCATGGGCTGGGAGGCCT
CCTCCGAGCGGATGTACCCCGAGGACGGCGCCCTGAAGGGCGAGATCAAGCAGAGGCTGAAGCTGAAGGA
CGGCGGCCACTACGACGCTGAGGTCAAGACCACCTACAAGGCCAAGAAGCCCGTGCAGCTGCCCGGCGCC
TACAACGTCAACATCAAGTTGGACATCACCTCCCACAACGAGGACTACACCATCGTGGAACAGTACGAAC
GCGCCGAGGGCCGCCACTCCACCGGCGGCATGGACGAGCTGTACAAGTAGGAATTCACTCGAGGACAATC
AACCTCTGGATTACAAAATTTGTGAAAGATTGACTGGTATTCTTAACTATGTTGCTCCTTTTACGCTATG
TGGATACGCTGCTTTAATGCCTTTGTATCATGCTATTGCTTCCCGTATGGCTTTCATTTTCTCCTCCTTG
TATAAATCCTGGTTGCTGTCTCTTTATGAGGAGTTGTGGCCCGTTGTCAGGCAACGTGGCGTGGTGTGCA
CTGTGTTTGCTGACGCAACCCCCACTGGTTGGGGCATTGCCACCACCTGTCAGCTCCTTTCCGGGACTTT
CGCTTTCCCCCTCCCTATTGCCACGGCGGAACTCATCGCCGCCTGCCTTGCCCGCTGCTGGACAGGGGCT
CGGCTGTTGGGCACTGACAATTCCGTGGTGTTGTCGGGGAAATCATCGTCCTTTCCTTGGCTGCTCGCCT
GTGTTGCCACCTGGATTCTGCGCGGGACGTCCTTCTGCTACGTCCCTTCGGCCCTCAATCCAGCGGACCT
TCCTTCCCGCGGCCTGCTGCCGGCTCTGCGGCCTCTTCCGCGTCTTCGCCTTCGCCCTCAGACGAGTCGG
ATCTCCCTTTGGGCCGCCTCCCCGCGTCGACTTTAAGACCAATGACTTACAAGGCAGCTGTAGATCTTAG
CCACTTTTTAAAAGAAAAGGGGGGACTGGAAGGGCTAATTCACTCCCAACGAAGACAAGATCTGCTTTTT
GCTTGTACTGGGTCTCTCTGGTTAGACCAGATCTGAGCCTGGGAGCTCTCTGGCTAACTAGGGAACCCAC
TGCTTAAGCCTCAATAAAGCTTGCCTTGAGTGCTTCAAGTAGTGTGTGCCCGTCTGTTGTGTGACTCTGG
TAACTAGAGATCCCTCAGACCCTTTTAGTCAGTGTGGAAAATCTCTAGCAGGGCCCGTTTAAACCCGCTG
ATCAGCCTCGACTGTGCCTTCTAGTTGCCAGCCATCTGTTGTTTGCCCCTCCCCCGTGCCTTCCTTGACC
CTGGAAGGTGCCACTCCCACTGTCCTTTCCTAATAAAATGAGGAAATTGCATCGCATTGTCTGAGTAGGT
GTCATTCTATTCTGGGGGGTGGGGTGGGGCAGGACAGCAAGGGGGAGGATTGGGAAGACAATAGCAGGCA
TGCTGGGGATGCGGTGGGCTCTATGGCTTCTGAGGCGGAAAGAACCAGCTGGGGCTCTAGGGGGTATCCC
C
[124 nt withheld, positions 13162-13285]
C
[91 nt withheld, positions 13287-13377]
A
[49 nt withheld, positions 13379-13427]
CCTTTGACGTTGGAGTCCACGTTCTTT
[37 nt withheld, positions 13455-13491]
ACCCTATCTCGGTCTATTCTTTTGATTTATAAGGGATTTTGCCGATTTCGGCCTATTGGTTAAAAAATGA
GCTGATTTAACAAAAATTTAACGCGAATTAATTCTGTGGAATGTGTGTCAGTTAGGGTGTGGAAAGTCCC
CAGGCTCCCCAGCAGGCAGAAGTATGCAAAGCATGCATCTCAATTAGTCAGCAACCAGGTGTGGAAAGTC
CCCAGGCTCCCCAGCAGGCAGAAGTATGCAAAGCATGCATCTCAATTAGTCAGCAACCATAGTCCCGCCC
CTAACTCCGCCCATCCCGCCCCTAACTCCGCCCAGTTCCGCCCATTCTCCGCCCCATGGCTGACTAATTT
TTTTTATTTATGCAGAGGCCGAGGCCGCCTCTGCCTCTGAGCTATTCCAGAAGTAGTGAGGAGGCTTTTT
TGGAGGCCTAGGCTTTTGCAAAAAGCTCCCGGGAGCTTGTATATCCATTTTCGGATCTGATCAGCACGTG
TTGACAATTAATCATCGGCATAGTATATCGGCATAGTATAATACGACAAGGTGAGGAACTAAACCATGGC
CAAGTTGACCAGTGCCGTTCCGGTGCTCACCGCGCGCGACGTCGCCGGAGCGGTCGAGTTCTGGACCGAC
CGGCTCGGGTTCTCCCGGGACTTCGTGGAGGACGACTTCGCCGGTGTGGTCCGGGACGACGTGACCCTGT
TCATCAGCGCGGTCCAGGACCAGGTGGTGCCGGACAACACCCTGGCCTGGGTGTGGGTGCGCGGCCTGGA
CGAGCTGTACGCCGAGTGGTCGGAGGTCGTGTCCACGAACTTCCGGGACGCCTCCGGGCCGGCCATGACC
GAGATCGGCGAGCAGCCGTGGGGGCGGGAGTTCGCCCTGCGCGACCCGGCCGGCAACTGCGTGCACTTCG
TGGCCGAGGAGCAGGACTGACACGTGCTACGAGATTTCGATTCCACCGCCGCCTTCTATGAAAGGTTGGG
CTTCGGAATCGTTTTCCGGGACGCCGGCTGGATGATCCTCCAGCGCGGGGATCTCATGCTGGAGTTCTTC
GCCCACCCCAACTTGTTTATTGCAGCTTATAATGGTTACAAATAAAGCAATAGCATCACAAATTTCACAA
ATAAAGCATTTTTTTCACTGCATTCTAGTTGTGGTTTGTCCAAACTCATCAATGTATCTTATCATGTCTG
TATACCGTCGACCTCTAGCTAGAGCTTGGCGTAATCATGGTCATAGCTGTTTCCTGTGTGAAATTGTTAT
CCGCTCACAATTCCACACAACATACGAGCCGGAAGCATAAAGTGTAAAGCCTGGGGTGCCTAATGAGTGA
GCTAACTCACATTAATTGCGTTGCGCTCACTGCCCGCTTTCCAGTCGGGAAACCTGTCGTGCCAGCTGCA
TTAATGAATCGGCCAACGCGCGGGGAGAGGCGGTTTGCGTATTGGGCGCTCTTCCGCTTCCTCGCTCACT
GACTCGCTGCGCTCGGTCGTTCGGCTGCGGCGAGCGGTATCAGCTCACTCAAAGGCGGTAATACGGTTAT
CCACAGAATCAGGGGATAACGCAGGAAAGAACATGTGAGCAAAAG
Features (pLannotate 1.2.2; 36 found; start..end, strand, type, name):
     47..635     -  rep_origin     ori: high-copy-number ColE1/pMB1/pBR322/pUC origin of replication
    806..1666    -  CDS            AmpR: β-lactamase; bla; confers resistance to ampicillin, carbenicillin, and related antibiotics
   1667..1771    -  promoter       AmpR promoter: bla
   1830..1882    -  misc_feature   bom (fragment): basis of mobility region from pBR322
   2037..2416    +  enhancer       CMV enhancer: human cytomegalovirus immediate early enhancer
   2417..2616    +  promoter       CMV promoter: human cytomegalovirus (CMV) immediate early promoter
   2634..2814    +  LTR            5' LTR (truncated): truncated 5' long terminal repeat (LTR) from HIV-1
   2861..2986    +  misc_feature   HIV-1 Ψ: packaging signal of human immunodeficiency virus type 1
   2970..3333    +  CDS            HIV-1 gag (fragment): gag protein from human immunodeficiency virus 1; gag
   3479..3712    +  misc_feature   RRE: The Rev response element (RRE) of HIV-1 allows for Rev-dependent mRNA export from the nucleus to the cytoplasm.
   4089..4189    +  CDS            Rev (fragment): human immunodeficiency virus 1 (HIV-1) Rev protein; rev; enhances nuclear export of unspliced and incompletely spliced viral mRNAs
   4239..4356    +  misc_feature   cPPT/CTS: central polypurine tract and central termination sequence of HIV-1
   4457..4806    +  promoter       TRE3GV promoter: 3rd-generation Tet-responsive promoter that can be activated by binding of Tet-On® 3G, optimized for retroviral and lentiviral vectors
   4831..6432    +  CDS            dCas9(N): N-terminal portion of catalytically inactive Streptococcus pyogenes dCas9 carrying the D10A mutation (Zetsche et al., 2015)
   6433..8931    +  CDS            Cas9(C): C-terminal portion of Streptococcus pyogenes Cas9 (Zetsche et al., 2015)
   8989..9891    +  CDS            Dnmt3a (fragment): DNM3A_MOUSE - Experimental evidence at protein level: Swiss-Prot protein existence level 1. Required for genome-wide de novo methylation and is essential for the establishment of DNA methylation patterns during development (PubMed:9662389, PubMed:11399089, PubMed:10555141, PubMed:11919202, PubMed:16567415, PubMed:17713477). DNA methylation is coordinated with methylation of histones (PubMed:9662389, PubMed:11399089, PubMed:10555141, PubMed:11919202, PubMed:16567415, PubMed:17713477). It modifies DNA in a non-processive manner and also methylates non-CpG sites (PubMed:9662389, PubMed:11399089,
   9976..10617   +  CDS            Dnmt3l (fragment): DNM3L_MOUSE - Experimental evidence at protein level: Swiss-Prot protein existence level 1. Catalytically inactive regulatory factor of DNA methyltransferases that can either promote or inhibit DNA methylation depending on the context (PubMed:11719692, PubMed:15318244, PubMed:15671018, PubMed:24074865). Essential for the function of DNMT3A and DNMT3B: activates DNMT3A and DNMT3B by binding to their catalytic domain (PubMed:15671018). Acts by accelerating the binding of DNA and S-adenosyl-L-methionine (AdoMet) to the methyltransferases and dissociates from the complex after DNA binding to the m
  10686..10719   +  protein_bind   loxP: Cre-mediated recombination occurs in the 8-bp core sequence (GCATACAT). Cre recombinase
  10720..11230   +  promoter       hPGK promoter: human phosphoglycerate kinase 1 promoter
  11240..11947   +  CDS            mCherry: mCherry is a basic (constitutively fluorescent) red fluorescent protein published in 2004, derived from Discosoma sp.. It is reported to be a very rapidly-maturing monomer with low acid sensitivity.
  11967..12555   +  misc_feature   WPRE: woodchuck hepatitis virus posttranscriptional regulatory element
  12606..12625   +  misc_feature   cPPT/CTS (fragment): central polypurine tract and central termination sequence of HIV-1
  12627..12860   +  LTR            3' LTR (ΔU3): self-inactivating 3' long terminal repeat (LTR) from HIV-1
  12892..13116   +  polyA_signal   bGH poly(A) signal: bovine growth hormone polyadenylation signal
  13120..13141   +  promoter       SV40 promoter (fragment): SV40 enhancer and early promoter
  13162..13590   +  rep_origin     f1 ori (sequence partly withheld): f1 bacteriophage origin of replication; arrow indicates direction of (+) strand synthesis
  13604..13933   +  promoter       SV40 promoter: SV40 enhancer and early promoter
  13981..14028   +  promoter       EM7 promoter: synthetic bacterial promoter&nbsp
  14047..14421   +  CDS            BleoR: antibiotic-binding protein; Sh ble from Streptoalloteichus hindustanus; confers resistance to bleomycin, phleomycin, and Zeocin™
  14431..14556   +  CDS            ble (fragment): BLE_KLEPN - Experimental evidence at protein level: Swiss-Prot protein existence level 1. Binding protein with a strong affinity to the bleomycin family of antibiotics. Binds to CL990; an antimitotic-antibiotic compound. From Klebsiella pneumoniae.
  14551..14672   +  polyA_signal   SV40 poly(A) signal: SV40 polyadenylation signal
  14743..14765   -  protein_bind   lac operator (fragment): The lac repressor binds to the lac operator to inhibit transcription in E. coli. This inhibition can be relieved by adding lactose or isopropyl-β-D-thiogalactopyranoside (IPTG). lac repressor encoded by lacI
  14769..14799   -  promoter       lac promoter: promoter for the E. coli lac operon
  14814..14835   -  protein_bind   CAP binding site: CAP binding activates transcription in the presence of cAMP. E. coli catabolite activator protein
  14848..14940   -  CDS            lacI (fragment): lac repressor; lacI; The lac repressor binds to the lac operator to inhibit transcription in E. coli. This inhibition can be relieved by adding lactose or isopropyl-β-D-thiogalactopyranoside (IPTG).
  14942..15075   -  rep_origin     RSF ori (fragment): Plasmids containing the RSF 1030 origin of replication can be propagated in E. coli cells that contain additional plasmids with compatible origins.
