[The description below was written by a language model from this plasmid's Addgene catalogue record and pLannotate feature annotations shown in this document.]
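Description:
TRE3GV-SpdCas9-Dnmt3A/3L-V3 is a roughly 15 kb third-generation, self-inactivating lentiviral transfer plasmid built on the LentiCRISPR v2 backbone for inducible epigenome editing in mammalian cells. It is propagated in E. coli from a high-copy ColE1/pUC-type origin under ampicillin selection. The backbone outside the viral region also carries an f1 origin and an SV40/EM7-driven bleomycin/Zeocin resistance cassette. Viral genomic RNA is produced from a CMV enhancer/promoter fused to a truncated HIV-1 5' LTR. The packaged region includes the Ψ packaging signal, RRE for Rev-dependent export, cPPT/CTS, a WPRE to boost transcript levels, and a ΔU3 3' LTR followed by a bGH polyadenylation signal.

The main payload is a human codon-optimized, catalytically dead S. pyogenes Cas9 (D10A, H840A) fused at its C-terminus to an engineered murine Dnmt3A–Dnmt3L module, with a C-terminal FLAG tag according to the catalogue record. The annotation detects fragments rather than full-length Dnmt3a and Dnmt3l. This "V3" variant carries R887E and E814G substitutions in Dnmt3A. Expression is driven by the TRE3GV promoter, a Tet-responsive element optimized for lentiviral vectors. It needs a Tet-On 3G transactivator, which is not annotated on this plasmid and would presumably be supplied separately. No guide RNA cassette is annotated either, so targeting also appears to depend on a separately delivered sgRNA. Downstream, after a single loxP site, an hPGK promoter constitutively expresses mCherry to mark transduced cells. The construct belongs to a set of rationally designed dCas9 methyltransferases compared for targeted DNA methylation and gene silencing in human cell lines and primary human T cells.
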