Addgene plasmid #222506: TRE3GV-SpdCas9-Dnmt3A/3L-V3
Purpose: Expresses TRE3GV promoter driven human codon optimized SpdCas9 directly fused to Dnmt3A/3L variant V3 (R887E and E814G) and hPGK promoter driven mCherry
Depositing lab: Isaac Hilton. Depositing organization: Rice University. Publication: Characterization of Rationally Designed CRISPR/Cas9-Based DNA Methyltransferases with Distinct Methyltransferase and Gene Silencing Activities in Human Cell Lines and Primary Human T Cells. Guerra-Resendez RS, Lydon SL, Ma AJ, Bedford GC, Reed DR, Kim S, Teran ER, Nishiguchi T, Escobar M, DiNardo AR, Hilton IB. ACS Synth Biol. 2025 Feb 3. doi: 10.1021/acssynbio.4c00569. PubMed 39898483.
Backbone
  Vector backbone: LentiCRISPR v2
  Vector type: Mammalian Expression, Lentiviral
Growth in bacteria
  Bacterial resistance: Ampicillin, 100 μg/mL
  Growth temperature: 37°C
  Growth strain: NEB Stable
  Copy number: High Copy
Gene/Insert 1
  Gene/Insert name: S. pyogenes dCas9 with C-terminal fusion of murine Dnmt3A-Dnmt3L variant V3 (R887E and E814G) engineered fusion
  Species: M. musculus (mouse), Synthetic; Streptococcus pyogenes
  Insert size (bp): 5829
  Mutation: D10A and H840A in S.pyogenes Cas9; R887E and E814G in Dnmt3A
  Promoter: TRE3GV
  Tag / fusion protein: FLAG Tag (C terminal on insert)
  Cloning method: Gibson Cloning
  Sequencing primers: 5′ accagtttactccctatcagtgata
Gene/Insert 2
  Gene/Insert name: mCherry
  Species: Synthetic
  Insert size (bp): 708
  Promoter: hPGK
  Cloning method: Gibson Cloning
  Sequencing primers: 5′ caatagcggctgctcagcaggg
Terms and licenses: Academic/Nonprofit Terms; Industry Terms: Not Available to Industry
How to cite: TRE3GV-SpdCas9-Dnmt3A/3L-V3 was a gift from Isaac Hilton (Addgene plasmid # 222506 ; http://n2t.net/addgene:222506 ; RRID:Addgene_222506)
